>Addgene plasmid #175901 | pDL15 | addgene full sequence | sequence record 375384 | Addgene NGS Result
CTTTCCTGCGTTATCCCCTGATTCTGTGGATAACCGTATTACCGCCTTTGAGTGAGCTGATACCGCTCGC
CGCAGCCGAACGACCGAGCGCAGCGAGTCAGTGAGCGAGGAAGCGGAAGAGCGCCCAATACGCAAACCGC
CTCTCCCCGCGCGTTGGCCGATTCATTAATGCAGCTGGCACGACAGGTTTCCCGACTGGAAAGCGGGCAG
TGAGCGCAACGCAATTAATACGCGTACCGCTAGCCAGGAAGAGTTTGTAGAAACGCAAAAAGGCCATCCG
TCAGGATGGCCTTCTGCTTAGTTTGATGCCTGGCAGTTTATGGCGGGCGTCCTGCCCGCCACCCTCCGGG
CCGTTGCTTCACAACGTTCAAATCCGCTCCCGGCGGATTTGTCCTACTCAGGAGAGCGTTCACCGACAAA
CAACAGATAAAACGAAAGGCCCAGTCTTCCGACTGAGCCTTTCGTTTTATTTGATGCCTGGCAGTTCCCT
ACTCTCGCGTTAACGCTAGCATGGATGTTTTCCCAGTCACGACGTTGTAAAACGACGGCCAGTCTTAAGC
TCGGGCCCCAAATAATGATTTTATTTTGACTGATAGTGACCTGTTCGTTGCAACAAATTGATGAGCAATG
CTTTTTTATAATGCCAACTTTGTACAAAAAAGCAGGCTCCGCGGCCGCCTTGTTTAACTTTAAGAAGGAG
CCCTTCACCATGTTTCCAGATAAAGATAATCTCCTTGAAGCTCTGCAGCAGATTGCAGTTCAATGGGATT
CAGAAATGCCCGAAACTTCAAAGGACCGAATCAGATTCCTTAAAACGGATTTCGAATTCCTGCATATTTT
CCTCAGCTTCACAGATTTATCATATATGCCAGATTTCACATACAAAGTTCAAGGTCTGTTTCAAGATGCT
GTCGTTGACCTCAAAAAAGTCAACAAGATCCATCACATTGATCGCGTTACCTCTCGGATACAAGAAAAGA
TACGGATCACTAAGTTGGAAATCCGAGATATCCATTTAGTATTATCCAATAAAGACGGTATCGATACCCC
TGAATTTGTAGTGGAATTCATTGATACTGTCATTCAGAATCTGGCTGATTTTGTTGAACTGGGAGATTCT
GTCTTAAAGGAGTTGAAGTTACTGAGGAATTTTGTTTGCTTTGTTTCGGGCAGATCCATGGAGCCGAAAA
GCTTACATGCTTTCGTGACTCATGTTTTACTTGTGGTTGGTCGTGCAGCAACTATTGTCTGGTTGTATTA
CAGTGAAAATCAAGAAATGAATAGTTTGTTATCTGATCTTGTGCAGATGAAGATTAAACTCATCCAGCCA
GACGTGCGTAAGATCTATATTGATGTCCTGCAAGCTGTAACGCATCCGATTATACAAATTGAGAATGCAG
CTGATTGTGTAGCTGGCTTTATGGAGACTCTCCAACACAACTTGGAAGAGCTACCAACACATAGTCAGAT
GGACGTTGCGTTGACAGTTCAAACACTAGTCCTTCAGGAGATGCTTCACCTCTTAGTTGACAATTTCAGA
TGTCTGTCTGTACAAGTTCTTGAATTTCACCTTCAAGACATTGACACTGTGGTGGTTGATTCTGGACTTT
GTGTTTATTCATTGTATGAAGATGTGGCATCGGAAAAAGTGACTCCTGATTTGCAAGGTACTATTGAGCG
CATCAAGACATTGATCTACCACATTATCCGAAAGGAGTTCCAATCTAGTTTGCCAAGTATTCATGGAATA
GGCTATGTTGATTTCCTCTTAAGCAACCTGAAGAAGTTCCATGACCGTTATTCAAGTTCGCTTGCTCATT
TCACGAATGAACTTCAAATGATTCAAACAGAACTGGAGAGGTTGCAACCTTTTATCAGATCTGTTGCATT
AGAGAGACGCAACAAATATGACAAGCTTCAGCATTCTGTGGCCCTGGTGATTGGCAAAGCATATGAGGTT
GAATATATCGTGGATGCTTGTGTAAGCAATAAATTTCCTGATTGGTGCATCATGCTTTGGCTCTTGGAAC
TCATAAAGGAGATTAGAGCAGTAGCAGCAAAGATCCAAAGTCTTGAGGTTGACTCAGCGCCGTCACATGG
TACCATCGATGCTTACCCTTCTCATACTCAAACGATTAATGATGATATTGTAGGCTTTAAGGGTGGGCGC
GCCGACCCAGCTTTCTTGTACAAAGTTGGCATTATAAGAAAGCATTGCTTATCAATTTGTTGCAACGAAC
AGGTCACTATCAGTCAAAATAAAATCATTATTTGCCATCCAGCTGATATCCCCTATAGTGAGTCGTATTA
CATGGTCATAGCTGTTTCCTGGCAGCTCTGGCCCGTGTCTCAAAATCTCTGATGTTACATTGCACAAGAT
AAAAATATATCATCATGAACAATAAAACTGTCTGCTTACATAAACAGTAATACAAGGGGTGTTATGAGCC
ATATTCAACGGGAAACGTCGAGGCCGCGATTAAATTCCAACATGGATGCTGATTTATATGGGTATAAATG
GGCTCGCGATAATGTCGGGCAATCAGGTGCGACAATCTATCGCTTGTATGGGAAGCCCGATGCGCCAGAG
TTGTTTCTGAAACATGGCAAAGGTAGCGTTGCCAATGATGTTACAGATGAGATGGTCAGACTAAACTGGC
TGACGGAATTTATGCCTCTTCCGACCATCAAGCATTTTATCCGTACTCCTGATGATGCATGGTTACTCAC
CACTGCGATCCCCGGAAAAACAGCATTCCAGGTATTAGAAGAATATCCTGATTCAGGTGAAAATATTGTT
GATGCGCTGGCAGTGTTCCTGCGCCGGTTGCATTCGATTCCTGTTTGTAATTGTCCTTTTAACAGCGATC
GCGTATTTCGTCTCGCTCAGGCGCAATCACGAATGAATAACGGTTTGGTTGATGCGAGTGATTTTGATGA
CGAGCGTAATGGCTGGCCTGTTGAACAAGTCTGGAAAGAAATGCATAAACTTTTGCCATTCTCACCGGAT
TCAGTCGTCACTCATGGTGATTTCTCACTTGATAACCTTATTTTTGACGAGGGGAAATTAATAGGTTGTA
TTGATGTTGGACGAGTCGGAATCGCAGACCGATACCAGGATCTTGCCATCCTATGGAACTGCCTCGGTGA
GTTTTCTCCTTCATTACAGAAACGGCTTTTTCAAAAATATGGTATTGATAATCCTGATATGAATAAATTG
CAGTTTCATTTGATGCTCGATGAGTTTTTCTAATCAGAATTGGTTAATTGGTTGTAACACTGGCAGAGCA
TTACGCTGACTTGACGGGACGGCGCAAGCTCATGACCAAAATCCCTTAACGTGAGTTACGCGTCGTTCCA
CTGAGCGTCAGACCCCGTAGAAAAGATCAAAGGATCTTCTTGAGATCCTTTTTTTCTGCGCGTAATCTGC
TGCTTGCAAACAAAAAAACCACCGCTACCAGCGGTGGTTTGTTTGCCGGATCAAGAGCTACCAACTCTTT
TTCCGAAGGTAACTGGCTTCAGCAGAGCGCAGATACCAAATACTGTTCTTCTAGTGTAGCCGTAGTTAGG
CCACCACTTCAAGAACTCTGTAGCACCGCCTACATACCTCGCTCTGCTAATCCTGTTACCAGTGGCTGCT
GCCAGTGGCGATAAGTCGTGTCTTACCGGGTTGGACTCAAGACGATAGTTACCGGATAAGGCGCAGCGGT
CGGGCTGAACGGGGGGTTCGTGCACACAGCCCAGCTTGGAGCGAACGACCTACACCGAACTGAGATACCT
ACAGCGTGAGCTATGAGAAAGCGCCACGCTTCCCGAAGGGAGAAAGGCGGACAGGTATCCGGTAAGCGGC
AGGGTCGGAACAGGAGAGCGCACGAGGGAGCTTCCAGGGGGAAACGCCTGGTATCTTTATAGTCCTGTCG
GGTTTCGCCACCTCTGACTTGAGCGTCGATTTTTGTGATGCTCGTCAGGGGGGCGGAGCCTATGGAAAAA
CGCCAGCAACGCGGCCTTTTTACGGTTCCTGGCCTTTTGCTGGCCTTTTGCTCACATGTT
Features (pLannotate 1.2.2; 10 found; start..end, strand, type, name):
    121..213     +  CDS            lacI (fragment): lac repressor; lacI; The lac repressor binds to the lac operator to inhibit transcription in E. coli. This inhibition can be relieved by adding lactose or isopropyl-β-D-thiogalactopyranoside (IPTG).
    268..295     -  terminator     rrnB T2 terminator: transcription terminator T2 from the E. coli rrnB gene
    427..470     +  terminator     rrnB T1 terminator: Escherichia coli rrnB; transcription terminator T1 from the E. coli rrnB gene
    517..553     -  CDS            lacZα (fragment): LacZα fragment of β-galactosidase; lacZ fragment
    569..668     +  protein_bind   attL1: mutant version of attL; recombination site for the Gateway® LR reaction LR Clonase™
    680..700     +  RBS            RBS: efficient ribosome binding site from bacteriophage T7 gene 10 (Olins and Rangwala, 1989)
   2175..2274    -  protein_bind   attL2: mutant version of attL; recombination site for the Gateway® LR reaction LR Clonase™
   2292..2310    -  promoter       T7 promoter: promoter for bacteriophage T7 RNA polymerase
   2444..3253    +  CDS            KanR: aminoglycoside phosphotransferase; aph(3')-Ia; confers resistance to kanamycin in bacteria or G418 (Geneticin®) in eukaryotes
   3400..3988    +  rep_origin     ori: high-copy-number ColE1/pMB1/pBR322/pUC origin of replication
