[The description below was written by a language model from this plasmid's Addgene catalogue record and pLannotate feature annotations shown in this document.]
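Description:
pDL15 is a Gateway entry clone built in the pENTR-SD-TOPO backbone and intended as the donor plasmid for LR recombination into destination vectors. It is a small (about 4 kb), high-copy bacterial plasmid maintained in E. coli through a ColE1/pUC-type origin of replication and selected with kanamycin via an aminoglycoside phosphotransferase (KanR) gene. The rrnB T1 and T2 transcription terminators lie upstream of the cloning region, where they limit read-through transcription into the insert. The short lacI and lacZα fragments picked up by the annotation appear to be backbone remnants rather than functional genes.

The payload, recorded as ID#15 from Solanum lycopersicum cultivar M82, was introduced by TOPO cloning and sits between the attL1 and attL2 sites, in a region of roughly 1.5 kb that the feature table leaves unannotated. The record does not say which gene or protein domain ID#15 corresponds to. The title of the associated publication, which describes a toolkit of NLR integrated domains for finding plant pathogen effector targets, suggests that it is one member of such a numbered domain collection. Just downstream of attL1 is the bacteriophage T7 gene 10 ribosome binding site characteristic of the "SD" version of this backbone, which supplies a Shine-Dalgarno element for bacterial translation once the insert is moved into a suitable expression vector. A T7 promoter lies beyond attL2, pointing back towards the insert. The entry clone itself carries no annotated promoter for sense-strand expression of the insert, and no tags or reporters. It serves to transfer the tomato insert, in a defined orientation, into destination vectors by LR Clonase-mediated attL × attR recombination.
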