Addgene plasmid #175901: pDL15
Purpose: pENTRY for Gateway LR reaction
Depositing lab: Nemo Peeters. Depositing organization: CNRS UMR 2594, INRA UMR 0441, Laboratoire des Interactions Plantes Micro-organismes (LIPM). Publication: An NLR integrated domain toolkit to identify plant pathogen effector targets. Landry D, Mila I, Sabbagh CRR, Zaffuto M, Pouzet C, Tremousaygue D, Dabos P, Deslandes L, Peeters N. Plant J. 2023 Sep;115(5):1443-1457. doi: 10.1111/tpj.16331. Epub 2023 Jul 24. PubMed 37248633.
Backbone
  Vector backbone: pENTR-SD-TOPO
  Vector type: pENTRY clone
Growth in bacteria
  Bacterial resistance: Kanamycin, 50 μg/mL
  Growth temperature: 37°C
  Growth strain: DH5alpha
  Copy number: High Copy
Gene/Insert
  Gene/Insert name: ID#15
  Species: Solanum lycopersicum M82
  Cloning method: TOPO Cloning
  Sequencing primers: 5′ n/a
Terms and licenses: Academic/Nonprofit Terms; Industry Terms: Not Available to Industry
Depositor comments: Peeters lab uses Mach1 cells for transformation. Please visit https://www.biorxiv.org/content/10.1101/2021.08.23.457316v2 for bioRxiv preprint.
How to cite: pDL15 was a gift from Nemo Peeters (Addgene plasmid # 175901 ; http://n2t.net/addgene:175901 ; RRID:Addgene_175901)
